>Addgene plasmid #68072 | ERmoxGFP | addgene full sequence | sequence record 151356 | Addgene NGS Result
ATATATGGAGTTCCGCGTTACATAACTTACGGTAAATGGCCCGCCTGGCTGACCGCCCAACGACCCCCGC
CCATTGACGTCAATAATGACGTATGTTCCCATAGTAACGCCAATAGGGACTTTCCATTGACGTCAATGGG
TGGAGTATTTACGGTAAACTGCCCACTTGGCAGTACATCAAGTGTATCATATGCCAAGTACGCCCCCTAT
TGACGTCAATGACGGTAAATGGCCCGCCTGGCATTATGCCCAGTACATGACCTTATGGGACTTTCCTACT
TGGCAGTACATCTACGTATTAGTCATCGCTATTACCATGGTGATGCGGTTTTGGCAGTACATCAATGGGC
GTGGATAGCGGTTTGACTCACGGGGATTTCCAAGTCTCCACCCCATTGACGTCAATGGGAGTTTGTTTTG
GCACCAAAATCAACGGGACTTTCCAAAATGTCGTAACAACTCCGCCCCATTGACGCAAATGGGCGGTAGG
CGTGTACGGTGGGAGGTCTATATAAGCAGAGCTGGTTTAGTGAACCGTCAGATCCGCTAGCTTGTTCTTT
TTGCAGAAGCTCAGAATAAACGCTCAACTTTGGCAGATACCATGGACAGCAAAGGTTCGTCGCAGAAAGG
GTCCCGCCTGCTCCTGCTGCTGGTGGTGTCAAATCTACTCTTGTGCCAGGGTGTGGTCTCCACCGGACCG
GTCGTGTCCAAGGGCGAGGAGCTGTTCACCGGGGTGGTGCCCATCCTGGTCGAGCTGGACGGCGACGTAA
ACGGCCACAAGTTCTCCGTGCGGGGCGAGGGCGAGGGCGATGCCACCAACGGCAAGCTGACCCTGAAGTT
CATCAGCACCACCGGCAAGCTGCCCGTGCCCTGGCCCACCCTCGTGACCACCCTGACCTACGGCGTGCAG
AGCTTCTCCCGCTACCCCGACCACATGAAGCGCCACGACTTCTTCAAGAGCGCCATGCCCGAAGGCTACG
TCCAGGAGCGCACCATCTCCTTCAAGGACGACGGCACCTACAAGACCCGCGCCGAGGTGAAGTTCGAGGG
CGACACCCTGGTGAACCGCATCGAGCTGAAGGGCATCGACTTCAAGGAGGACGGCAACATCCTGGGGCAC
AAGCTGGAGTACAACTTCAACTCCCACAACGTCTATATCACCGCCGACAAGCAGAAGAACGGCATCAAGG
CCAACTTCAAGATCCGCCACAACGTGGAGGACGGCTCCGTGCAGCTCGCCGACCACTACCAGCAGAACAC
CCCCATCGGCGACGGCCCCGTGCTGCTGCCCGACAACCACTACCTGTCCACCCAGTCCAAGCTGTCCAAA
GACCCCAACGAGAAGCGCGATCACATGGTCCTTCTGGAATTCGTGACCGCCGCCGGGATCACTCACGGCA
TGGACGAGCTGTACAAGAAGGACGAGCTGTAAGCGGCCGCGACTCTAGATCATAATCAGCCATACCACAT
TTGTAGAGGTTTTACTTGCTTTAAAAAACCTCCCACACCTCCCCCTGAACCTGAAACATAAAATGAATGC
AATTGTTGTTGTTAACTTGTTTATTGCAGCTTATAATGGTTACAAATAAAGCAATAGCATCACAAATTTC
ACAAATAAAGCATTTTTTTCACTGCATTCTAGTTGTGGTTTGTCCAAACTCATCAATGTATCTTAAGGCG
TAAATTGTAAGCGTTAATATTTTGTTAAAATTCGCGTTAAATTTTTGTTAAATCAGCTCATTTTTTAACC
AATAGGCCGAAATCGGCAAAATCCCTTATAAATCAAAAGAATAGACCGAGATAGGGT
[37 nt withheld, positions 1808-1844]
AAAGAACGTGGACTCCAACGTCAAAGG
[49 nt withheld, positions 1872-1920]
T
[91 nt withheld, positions 1922-2012]
G
[124 nt withheld, positions 2014-2137]
CAGGTGGCACTTTTCGGGGAAATGTGCGCGGAACCCCTATTTGTTTATTTTTCTAAATACATTCAAATAT
GTATCCGCTCATGAGACAATAACCCTGATAAATGCTTCAATAATATTGAAAAAGGAAGAGTCCTGAGGCG
GAAAGAACCAGCTGTGGAATGTGTGTCAGTTAGGGTGTGGAAAGTCCCCAGGCTCCCCAGCAGGCAGAAG
TATGCAAAGCATGCATCTCAATTAGTCAGCAACCATAGTCCCGCCCCTAACTCCGCCCATCCCGCCCCTA
ACTCCGCCCAGTTCCGCCCATTCTCCGCCCCATGGCTGACTAATTTTTTTTATTTATGCAGAGGCCGAGG
CCGCCTCGGCCTCTGAGCTATTCCAGAAGTAGTGAGGAGGCTTTTTTGGAGGCCTAGGCTTTTGCAAAGA
TCGATCAAGAGACAGGATGAGGATCGTTTCGCATGATTGAACAAGATGGATTGCACGCAGGTTCTCCGGC
CGCTTGGGTGGAGAGGCTATTCGGCTATGACTGGGCACAACAGACAATCGGCTGCTCTGATGCCGCCGTG
TTCCGGCTGTCAGCGCAGGGGCGCCCGGTTCTTTTTGTCAAGACCGACCTGTCCGGTGCCCTGAATGAAC
TGCAAGACGAGGCAGCGCGGCTATCGTGGCTGGCCACGACGGGCGTTCCTTGCGCAGCTGTGCTCGACGT
TGTCACTGAAGCGGGAAGGGACTGGCTGCTATTGGGCGAAGTGCCGGGGCAGGATCTCCTGTCATCTCAC
CTTGCTCCTGCCGAGAAAGTATCCATCATGGCTGATGCAATGCGGCGGCTGCATACGCTTGATCCGGCTA
CCTGCCCATTCGACCACCAAGCGAAACATCGCATCGAGCGAGCACGTACTCGGATGGAAGCCGGTCTTGT
CGATCAGGATGATCTGGACGAAGAGCATCAGGGGCTCGCGCCAGCCGAACTGTTCGCCAGGCTCAAGGCG
AGCATGCCCGACGGCGAGGATCTCGTCGTGACCCATGGCGATGCCTGCTTGCCGAATATCATGGTGGAAA
ATGGCCGCTTTTCTGGATTCATCGACTGTGGCCGGCTGGGTGTGGCGGACCGCTATCAGGACATAGCGTT
GGCTACCCGTGATATTGCTGAAGAGCTTGGCGGCGAATGGGCTGACCGCTTCCTCGTGCTTTACGGTATC
GCCGCTCCCGATTCGCAGCGCATCGCCTTCTATCGCCTTCTTGACGAGTTCTTCTGAGCGGGACTCTGGG
GTTCGAAATGACCGACCAAGCGACGCCCAACCTGCCATCACGAGATTTCGATTCCACCGCCGCCTTCTAT
GAAAGGTTGGGCTTCGGAATCGTTTTCCGGGACGCCGGCTGGATGATCCTCCAGCGCGGGGATCTCATGC
TGGAGTTCTTCGCCCACCCTAGGGGGAGGCTAACTGAAACACGGAAGGAGACAATACCGGAAGGAACCCG
CGCTATGACGGCAATAAAAAGACAGAATAAAACGCACGGTGTTGGGTCGTTTGTTCATAAACGCGGGGTT
CGGTCCCAGGGCTGGCACTCTGTCGATACCCCACCGAGACCCCATTGGGGCCAATACGCCCGCGTTTCTT
CCTTTTCCCCACCCCACCCCCCAAGTTCGGGTGAAGGCCCAGGGCTCGCAGCCAACGTCGGGGCGGCAGG
CCCTGCCATAGCCTCAGGTTACTCATATATACTTTAGATTGATTTAAAACTTCATTTTTAATTTAAAAGG
ATCTAGGTGAAGATCCTTTTTGATAATCTCATGACCAAAATCCCTTAACGTGAGTTTTCGTTCCACTGAG
CGTCAGACCCCGTAGAAAAGATCAAAGGATCTTCTTGAGATCCTTTTTTTCTGCGCGTAATCTGCTGCTT
GCAAACAAAAAAACCACCGCTACCAGCGGTGGTTTGTTTGCCGGATCAAGAGCTACCAACTCTTTTTCCG
AAGGTAACTGGCTTCAGCAGAGCGCAGATACCAAATACTGTTCTTCTAGTGTAGCCGTAGTTAGGCCACC
ACTTCAAGAACTCTGTAGCACCGCCTACATACCTCGCTCTGCTAATCCTGTTACCAGTGGCTGCTGCCAG
TGGCGATAAGTCGTGTCTTACCGGGTTGGACTCAAGACGATAGTTACCGGATAAGGCGCAGCGGTCGGGC
TGAACGGGGGGTTCGTGCACACAGCCCAGCTTGGAGCGAACGACCTACACCGAACTGAGATACCTACAGC
GTGAGCTATGAGAAAGCGCCACGCTTCCCGAAGGGAGAAAGGCGGACAGGTATCCGGTAAGCGGCAGGGT
CGGAACAGGAGAGCGCACGAGGGAGCTTCCAGGGGGAAACGCCTGGTATCTTTATAGTCCTGTCGGGTTT
CGCCACCTCTGACTTGAGCGTCGATTTTTGTGATGCTCGTCAGGGGGGCGGAGCCTATGGAAAAACGCCA
GCAACGCGGCCTTTTTACGGTTCCTGGCCTTTTGCTGGCCTTTTGCTCACATGTTCTTTCCTGCGTTATC
CCCTGATTCTGTGGATAACCGTATTACCGCCATGCATTAGTTATTAATAGTAATCAATTACGGGGTCATT
AGTTCATAGCCC
Features (pLannotate 1.2.2; 16 found; start..end, strand, type, name):
     16..319     +  enhancer       CMV enhancer: human cytomegalovirus immediate early enhancer
    320..523     +  promoter       CMV promoter: human cytomegalovirus (CMV) immediate early promoter
    551..593     +  5'UTR          Xenopus globin 5'-UTR: translational enhancer from the 5'-UTR of the major beta-globin gene of Xenopus laevis
    602..694     +  CDS            prolactin signal sequence: signal sequence from bovine prolactin
    704..1417    +  CDS            moxGFP: moxGFP is a basic (constitutively fluorescent) green fluorescent protein published in 2015, derived from Aequorea victoria. It is reported to be a rapidly-maturing monomer.
   1448..1531    +  CDS            large T antigen (fragment): large T antigen from SV40 (simian virus 40)
   1554..1675    +  polyA_signal   SV40 poly(A) signal: SV40 polyadenylation signal
   1709..2137    -  rep_origin     f1 ori (sequence partly withheld): f1 bacteriophage origin of replication; arrow indicates direction of (+) strand synthesis
   2164..2268    +  promoter       AmpR promoter: bla
   2337..2547    +  promoter       SV40 promoter: SV40 early promoter
   2590..3384    +  CDS            NeoR/KanR: aminoglycoside phosphotransferase from Tn5; aph(3')-II (or nptII); confers resistance to neomycin, kanamycin, and G418 (Geneticin®)
   3405..3557    +  CDS            ble (fragment): BLE_KLEPN - Experimental evidence at protein level: Swiss-Prot protein existence level 1. Binding protein with a strong affinity to the bleomycin family of antibiotics. Binds to CL990; an antimitotic-antibiotic compound. From Klebsiella pneumoniae.
   3616..3663    +  polyA_signal   HSV TK poly(A) signal: herpes simplex virus thymidine kinase polyadenylation signal (Cole and Stacy, 1985)
   3754..3770    -  polyA_signal   bGH poly(A) signal (fragment): bovine growth hormone polyadenylation signal
   3992..4580    +  rep_origin     ori: high-copy-number ColE1/pMB1/pBR322/pUC origin of replication
   4695..4739    +  enhancer       CMV enhancer (fragment): human cytomegalovirus immediate early enhancer
