[The description below was written by a language model from this plasmid's Addgene catalogue record and pLannotate feature annotations shown in this document.]
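Description:
ERmoxGFP is a mammalian expression plasmid of about 4.7 kb that produces a green fluorescent protein targeted to the lumen of the endoplasmic reticulum. It was derived from an earlier ER-mRFP construct by swapping mRFP for moxGFP between retained AgeI and NotI sites. It is propagated in E. coli at high copy from a ColE1/pUC-type origin under kanamycin selection. The Tn5 NeoR/KanR gene is preceded by both a bacterial (bla) promoter and the SV40 early promoter and is followed by an HSV TK polyadenylation signal, an arrangement that in principle also permits G418 selection in mammalian cells. An f1 origin is present as well. Short annotated fragments of ble, the bGH poly(A) signal and SV40 large T antigen appear to be backbone remnants or annotation matches rather than functional parts.

The expression cassette is driven by the human CMV immediate early enhancer and promoter, followed by a Xenopus beta-globin 5'-UTR that acts as a translational enhancer, and is terminated by the SV40 poly(A) signal. The open reading frame fuses the bovine prolactin signal sequence to the N-terminus of moxGFP, directing the nascent protein into the ER. A C-terminal KDEL motif, listed in the catalogue record but not separately annotated in the feature table, retrieves it to that compartment. moxGFP is a synthetic, monomeric, rapidly maturing Aequorea victoria-derived green fluorescent protein, from a palette of fluorescent proteins optimized for diverse cellular environments. The construct is used as a luminal ER marker for fluorescence imaging in transfected mammalian cells.
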