Addgene plasmid #68072: ERmoxGFP
Purpose: mammalian expression of ER localized moxGFP
Depositing lab: Erik Snapp. Depositing organization: Albert Einstein College of Medicine. Publication: A palette of fluorescent proteins optimized for diverse cellular environments. Costantini LM, Baloban M, Markwardt ML, Rizzo M, Guo F, Verkhusha VV, Snapp EL. Nat Commun. 2015 Jul 9;6:7670. doi: 10.1038/ncomms8670. PubMed 26158227.
Backbone
  Vector backbone: ER-mRFP
  Backbone manufacturer: Snapp et al. PMID 16617114, Addgene plasmid 62236
  Modifications to backbone: ER-RFP contains fusions of the bovine prolactin signal sequence, mRFP, and a KDEL ER retention sequence. mRFP was replaced with moxGFP to create ERmoxGFP.
  Vector type: Mammalian Expression
Growth in bacteria
  Bacterial resistance: Kanamycin, 50 μg/mL
  Growth temperature: 37°C
  Growth strain: DH5alpha
  Copy number: High Copy
Gene/Insert
  Gene/Insert name: moxGFP
  Species: Synthetic
  Promoter: CMV
  Tag / fusion protein: bovine prolactin signal sequence (N terminal on backbone); KDEL ER retention sequence (C terminal on backbone)
  Cloning method: Restriction Enzyme; 5′ cloning site AgeI (not destroyed); 3′ cloning site NotI (not destroyed)
  Sequencing primers: 5′ CMV-F
Terms and licenses: Academic/Nonprofit Terms; Industry Terms: Not Available to Industry
How to cite: ERmoxGFP was a gift from Erik Snapp (Addgene plasmid # 68072 ; http://n2t.net/addgene:68072 ; RRID:Addgene_68072)
