>Addgene plasmid #68072 | ERmoxGFP | addgene partial sequence | sequence record 121278 | CMV-F 5'-CGCAAATGGGCGGTAGGCGTG-3'
GTGAACCGTCAGATCCGCTAGCTTGTTCTTTTTGCAGAAGCTCAGAATAAACGCTCAACTTTGGCAGATA
CCATGGACAGCAAAGGTTCGTCGCAGAAAGGGTCCCGCCTGCTCCTGCTGCTGGTGGTGTCAAATCTACT
CTTGTGCCAGGGTGTGGTCTCCACCGGACCGGTCGTGTCCAAGGGCGAGGAGCTGTTCACCGGGGTGGTG
CCCATCCTGGTCGAGCTGGACGGCGACGTAAACGGCCACAAGTTCTCCGTGCGGGGCGAGGGCGAGGGCG
ATGCCACCAACGGCAAGCTGACCCTGAAGTTCATCAGCACCACCGGCAAGCTGCCCGTGCCCTGGCCCAC
CCTCGTGACCACCCTGACCTACGGCGTGCAGAGCTTCTCCCGCTACCCCGACCACATGAAGCGCCACGAC
TTCTTCAAGAGCGCCATGCCCGAAGGCTACGTCCAGGAGCGCACCATCTCCTTCAAGGACGACGGCACCT
ACAAGACCCGCGCCGAGGTGAAGTTCGAGGGCGACACCCTGGTGAACCGCATCGAGCTGAAGGGCATCGA
CTTCAAGGAGGACGGCAACATCCTGGGGCACAAGCTGGAGTACAACTTCAACTCCCACAACGTCTATATC
ACCGCCGACAAGCAGAAGAACGGCATCAAGGCCAACTTCAAGATCCGCCACAACGTGGAGGACGGCTCCG
TGCAGCTCGCCGACCACTACCAGCAGAACACCCCCATCGGCGACGGCCCCGTGCTGCTGCCCGACAACCA
CTACCTGTCCACCCAGTCCAAGCTGTCCAAAGACC
