>Addgene plasmid #68072 | ERmoxGFP | addgene partial sequence | sequence record 121539 | SV40pA-R 5'-GAAATTTGTGATGCTATTGC-3'
ACAACAACAATTGCATTCATTTTATGTTTCAGGTTCAGGGGGAGGTGTGGGAGGTTTTTTAAAGCAAGTA
AAACCTCTACAAATGTGGTATGGCTGATTATGATCTAGAGTCGCGGCCGCTTACAGCTCGTCCTTCTTGT
ACAGCTCGTCCATGCCGTGAGTGATCCCGGCGGCGGTCACGAATTCCAGAAGGACCATGTGATCGCGCTT
CTCGTTGGGGTCTTTGGACAGCTTGGACTGGGTGGACAGGTAGTGGTTGTCGGGCAGCAGCACGGGGCCG
TCGCCGATGGGGGTGTTCTGCTGGTAGTGGTCGGCGAGCTGCACGGAGCCGTCCTCCACGTTGTGGCGGA
TCTTGAAGTTGGCCTTGATGCCGTTCTTCTGCTTGTCGGCGGTGATATAGACGTTGTGGGAGTTGAAGTT
GTACTCCAGCTTGTGCCCCAGGATGTTGCCGTCCTCCTTGAAGTCGATGCCCTTCAGCTCGATGCGGTTC
ACCAGGGTGTCGCCCTCGAACTTCACCTCGGCGCGGGTCTTGTAGGTGCCGTCGTCCTTGAAGGAGATGG
TGCGCTCCTGGACGTAGCCTTCGGGCATGGCGCTCTTGAAGAAGTCGTGGCGCTTCATGTGGTCGGGGTA
GCGGGAGAAGCTCTGCACGCCGTAGGTCAGGGTGGTCACGAGGGTGGGCCAGGGCACGGGCAGCTTGCCG
GTGGTGCTGATGAACTTCAGGGTCAGCTTGCCGTTGGTGGCATCGCCCTCGCCCTCGCCCCGCACGGAGA
ACTTGTGGCCGTTTACGTCGCCGTCCAGCTCGACCAGGATGG
