>Addgene plasmid #68072 | ERmoxGFP | depositor partial sequence | sequence record 122647 | ERmoxGFP sequence 841 bps
ATGGACAGCAAAGGTTCGTCGCAGAAAGGGTCCCGCCTGCTCCTGCTGCTGGTGGTGTCAAATCTACTCT
TGTGCCAGGGTGTGGTCTCCACCGGACCGGTCGTGTCCAAGGGCGAGGAGCTGTTCACCGGGGTGGTGCC
CATCCTGGTCGAGCTGGACGGCGACGTAAACGGCCACAAGTTCTCCGTGCGGGGCGAGGGCGAGGGCGAT
GCCACCAACGGCAAGCTGACCCTGAAGTTCATCAGCACCACCGGCAAGCTGCCCGTGCCCTGGCCCACCC
TCGTGACCACCCTGACCTACGGCGTGCAGAGCTTCTCCCGCTACCCCGACCACATGAAGCGCCACGACTT
CTTCAAGAGCGCCATGCCCGAAGGCTACGTCCAGGAGCGCACCATCTCCTTCAAGGACGACGGCACCTAC
AAGACCCGCGCCGAGGTGAAGTTCGAGGGCGACACCCTGGTGAACCGCATCGAGCTGAAGGGCATCGACT
TCAAGGAGGACGGCAACATCCTGGGGCACAAGCTGGAGTACAACTTCAACTCCCACAACGTCTATATCAC
CGCCGACAAGCAGAAGAACGGCATCAAGGCCAACTTCAAGATCCGCCACAACGTGGAGGACGGCTCCGTG
CAGCTCGCCGACCACTACCAGCAGAACACCCCCATCGGCGACGGCCCCGTGCTGCTGCCCGACAACCACT
ACCTGTCCACCCAGTCCAAGCTGTCCAAAGACCCCAACGAGAAGCGCGATCACATGGTCCTTCTGGAATT
CGTGACCGCCGCCGGGATCACTCACGGCATGGACGAGCTGTACAAGAAGGACGAGCTGTAAGCGGCCGCG
A
